Addgene plasmid #187547: pCOe-4
Purpose: (Empty Backbone) uLoop Even receiver from pCO set (pJT170-derived), position 4
Depositing lab: Bernardo Pollak. Depositing organization: Millennium Institute for Integrative Biology (iBio). Publication: Universal loop assembly: open, efficient and cross-kingdom DNA fabrication. Pollak B, Matute T, Nunez I, Cerda A, Lopez C, Vargas V, Kan A, Bielinski V, von Dassow P, Dupont CL, Federici F. Synth Biol (Oxf). 2020;5(1):ysaa001. doi: 10.1093/synbio/ysaa001. Epub 2020 Feb 5. PubMed 32161816.
Backbone
  Vector backbone: pCO
  Vector type: Synthetic Biology
Growth in bacteria
  Bacterial resistance: Spectinomycin, 50 μg/mL
  Growth temperature: 37°C
  Growth strain: DH5alpha
  Copy number: Low Copy
Gene/Insert
  Gene/Insert name: None
How to cite: pCOe-4 was a gift from Bernardo Pollak (Addgene plasmid # 187547)
