[The description below was written by a language model from this plasmid's Addgene catalogue record and pLannotate feature annotations shown in this document.]
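Description:
pCOe-4 is an empty receiver vector from the Universal Loop (uLoop) assembly system, a recursive Type IIS cloning scheme in which DNA parts are combined by alternating between "odd" and "even" levels of receiver plasmids. According to the record, it is the even-level receiver for position 4 within the pCO vector set, which is derived from pJT170. It carries no insert and is classed as a synthetic biology backbone. The record does not state which restriction enzymes or overhangs define its acceptor site, nor the intended downstream host for the pCO series.

The plasmid is maintained in E. coli under spectinomycin selection, provided by the aadA aminoglycoside adenylyltransferase gene. Replication depends on a ColE1/pMB1-type origin accompanied by the rop gene and the pBR322 basis-of-mobility (bom) region. Rop keeps copy number down, which fits the catalogue's low-copy designation. The cloning region is a lacZα cassette comprising a CAP binding site, lac promoter, lac operator, pUC-type multiple cloning site and a lacZα fragment. In receivers of this kind, the cassette typically serves as a blue/white screening marker that is displaced when assembled parts are inserted.

The remaining annotations are short remnants: fragments of lacI, an M13 origin, Tn5 transposase, the AmpR promoter, a tetracycline resistance gene and a predicted E. coli open reading frame. These appear to be leftovers of the backbone's construction history rather than functional elements. The feature table comes from a 3,907 nt sequence labelled as a partial NGS result, so it may not cover the whole plasmid.
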