Features (pLannotate 1.2.2; 17 found; start..end, strand, type, name):
     75..117     +  CDS            lacI (fragment): lac repressor; lacI; The lac repressor binds to the lac operator to inhibit transcription in E. coli. This inhibition can be relieved by adding lactose or isopropyl-β-D-thiogalactopyranoside (IPTG).
    130..151     +  protein_bind   CAP binding site: CAP binding activates transcription in the presence of cAMP. E. coli catabolite activator protein
    166..196     +  promoter       lac promoter: promoter for the E. coli lac operon
    204..220     +  protein_bind   lac operator: The lac repressor binds to the lac operator to inhibit transcription in E. coli. This inhibition can be relieved by adding lactose or isopropyl-β-D-thiogalactopyranoside (IPTG). lac repressor encoded by lacI
    257..313     -  misc_feature   MCS: pUC18/19 multiple cloning site
    310..467     +  CDS            lacZα (fragment): LacZα fragment of β-galactosidase; lacZ fragment
    473..572     -  misc_feature   bom (fragment): basis of mobility region from pBR322
    744..971     +  rep_origin     M13 ori (fragment) (sequence partly withheld): M13 bacteriophage origin of replication; arrow indicates direction of (+) strand synthesis
   1096..1884    -  CDS            aadA: S3AD_ECOLX - Experimental evidence at protein level: Swiss-Prot protein existence level 1. Mediates bacterial resistance to the antibiotics streptomycin and spectinomycin. From Escherichia coli.
   1916..2032    -  CDS            tnpA (fragment): TN5P_ECOLX - Also known as tnp. Experimental evidence at protein level: Swiss-Prot protein existence level 1. Mediates transposition of transposon Tn5 by a 'cut and paste' mechanism. First, the monomeric transposase binds the 19 bp inverted DNA repeats flanking the transposon. Then, dimerization of the DNA- bound transposase creates a synaptic DNA complex. After nicking of the first DNA strand, excision of the transposon proceeds through a series of intermediates. The transposase then mediates the insertion of the transposon at a new site by strand transfer. The activity of the wild- type tran
   2033..2066    -  misc_feature   MCS (fragment): pUC18/19 multiple cloning site
   2066..2089    -  promoter       AmpR promoter (fragment): bla
   2166..2754    +  rep_origin     ori: high-copy-number ColE1/pMB1/pBR322/pUC origin of replication
   2940..3079    -  misc_feature   bom: basis of mobility region from pBR322
   3181..3372    -  CDS            rop: Rop protein, which maintains plasmids at low copy number; rop
   3389..3769    +  CDS            YPB1_ECOLX: Protein predicted: Swiss-Prot protein existence level 4. From Escherichia coli.
   3831..3895    -  CDS            TcR (fragment): tetracycline efflux protein; tet; confers resistance to tetracycline
>Addgene plasmid #187547 | pCOe-4 | addgene full sequence | sequence record 368889 | Addgene Partial NGS Result
CATTACTCGCATCCATTCTCAGGCTGTCTCGTCTCGTCTCCGAGGTCTCAGCTTAATGTGAAGAGCTTGA
CACCGCAGCTGGCACGACAGGTTTCCCGACTGGAAAGCGGGCAGTGAGCGCAACGCAATTAATGTGAGTT
AGCTCACTCATTAGGCACCCCAGGCTTTACACTTTATGCTTCCGGCTCGTATGTTGTGTGGAATTGTGAG
CGGATAACAATTTCACACAGGAAACAGCTATGACCATGATTACGCCAAGCTTGCATGCCTGCAGGTCGAC
TCTAGAGGATCCCCGGGTACCGAGCTCGAATTCACTGGCCGTCGTTTTACAACGTCGTGACTGGGAAAAC
CCTGGCGTTACCCAACTTAATCGCCTTGCAGCACATCCCCCTTTCGCCAGCTGGCGTAATAGCGAAGAGG
CCCGCACCGATCGCCCTTCCCAACAGTTGCGCAGCCTGAATGGCGAATGGCGCCTGATGCGGTATTTTCT
CCTTACGCATCTGTGCGGTATTTCACACCGCATATGGTGCACTCTCAGTACAATCTGCTCTGATGCCGCA
TAGTTAAGCCAGCCCCGACACCCGCCAACACCCGCTGACGCGCCCTGACGGGCTTGTCTGCTCCCGGCAT
CCGCTTACAGACAAGCTGTGACACTAGTGAGCACGCTCTTCAGGTTCGCTTGAGACCACCCCAGGATACA
TAGATTACCACAACTCCGAGCCCTTCCACCCGCCGGCGAGGCC
[38 nt withheld, positions 744-781]
CCTTTGACGTTGGAGTCCACGTTCTTT
[37 nt withheld, positions 809-845]
ACCCTATCTCGGTCTATTCTTTTGATTTATAAGGGATTTTGCCGATTTCGGCCTATTGGTTAAAAAATGA
GCTGATTTAACAAAAATTTAACGCGAATTTTAACAAAATATTAACGTTTACAATTTCTGGCGGCACGATG
GCATGAGATTATCAAAAAGGATCTTCACCTAGATCCTTTTAAATTAAAAATGAAGTTTTAAATCAATCTA
AAGTATATATGAGTAAACTTGGTCTGACAGGCTAGTATTATTTGCCGACTACCTTGGTGATCTCGCCTTT
CACGTAGTGGACAAATTCTTCCAACTGATCTGCGCGCGAGGCCAAGCGATCTTCTTCTTGTCCAAGATAA
GCCTGTCTAGCTTCAAGTATGACGGGCTGATACTGGGCCGGCAGGCGCTCCATTGCCCAGTCGGCAGCGA
CATCCTTCGGCGCGATTTTGCCGGTTACTGCGCTGTACCAAATGCGGGACAACGTAAGCACTACATTTCG
CTCATCGCCAGCCCAGTCGGGCGGCGAGTTCCATAGCGTTAAGGTTTCATTTAGCGCCTCAAATAGATCC
TGTTCAGGAACCGGATCAAAGAGTTCCTCCGCCGCTGGACCTACCAAGGCAACGCTATGTTCTCTTGCTT
TTGTCAGCAAGATAGCCAGATCAATGTCGATCGTGGCTGGCTCGAAGATACCAGCAAGAATGTCATTGCG
CTGCCATTCTCCAAATTGCAGTTCGCGCTTAGCTGGATAACGCCACGGAATGATGTCGTCGTGCACAACA
ATGGTGACTTCTACAGCGCGGAGAATCTCACTCTCTCCAGGGGAAGCCGAAGTTTCCAAAAGGTCGTTGA
TCAAAGCTCGCCGCGTTGTTTCATCAAGCCTTACGGTCACCGTAACCAGCAAATCAATATCACTGTGTGG
CTTCAGGCCGCCATCCACTGCGGAGCCGTACAAATGTACGGCCAGCAACGTCGGTTCGAGATGGCGCTCG
ATGACGCCAACTACCTCTGATAGTTGAGTCGATACTTCGGCGATCACCGCTTCCCTCATGCGAAACGATC
CTCATCCTGTCTCTTGATCAGATATTGATCCCCTGCGCCATCAGATCCTTGGCGGCAAGAAAGCCATCCA
GTTTACTTTGCAGGGCTTCCCAACCTTACCAGAGGGCGCCCCAGCTGGCAATTCCGGTTCGCTTGCTAAG
CTTGCATGCCTGCAAGTCGACTCTAGAGGATATTTAGAAAAATAAACAAATAGGTCATGACCAAAATCCC
TTAACGTGAGTTTTCGTTCCACTGAGCGTCAGACCCCGTAGAAAAGATCAAAGGATCTTCTTGAGATCCT
TTTTTTCTGCGCGTAATCTGCTGCTTGCAAACAAAAAAACCACCGCTACCAGCGGTGGTTTGTTTGCCGG
ATCAAGAGCTACCAACTCTTTTTCCGAAGGTAACTGGCTTCAGCAGAGCGCAGATACCAAATACTGTCCT
TCTAGTGTAGCCGTAGTTAGGCCACCACTTCAAGAACTCTGTAGCACCGCCTACATACCTCGCTCTGCTA
ATCCTGTTACCAGTGGCTGCTGCCAGTGGCGATAAGTCGTGTCTTACCGGGTTGGACTCAAGACGATAGT
TACCGGATAAGGCGCAGCGGTCGGGCTGAACGGGGGGTTCGTGCACACAGCCCAGCTTGGAGCGAACGAC
CTACACCGAACTGAGATACCTACAGCGTGAGCTATGAGAAAGCGCCACGCTTCCCGAAGGGAGAAAGGCG
GACAGGTATCCGGTAAGCGGCAGGGTCGGAACAGGAGAGCGCACGAGGGAGCTTCCAGGGGGAAACGCCT
GGTATCTTTATAGTCCTGTCGGGTTTCGCCACCTCTGACTTGAGCGTCGATTTTTGTGATGCTCGTCAGG
GGGGCGGAGCCTATGGAAAAACGCCAGCAACGCGGCCTTTTTACGGTTCCTGGCCTTTTGCTGGCCTTTT
GCTCACATGTTCTTTCCTGCGTTATCCCCTGATTCTGTGGATAACCGTATTACCGCCTTTGAGTGAGCTG
ATACCGCTCGCCGCAGCCGAACGACCGAGCGCAGCGAGTCAGTGAGCGAGGAAGCGGATGAGCGCCTGAT
GCGGTATTTTCTCCTTACGCATCTGTGCGGTATTTCACACCGCAATGGTGCACTCTCAGTACAATCTGCT
CTGATGCCGCATAGTTAAGCCAGTATACACTCCGCTATCGCTACGTGACTGGGTCATGGCTGCGCCCCGA
CACCCGCCAACACCCGCTGACGCGCCCTGACGGGCTTGTCTGCTCCCGGCATCCGCTTACAGACAAGCTG
TGACCGTCTCCGGGAGCTGCATGTGTCAGAGGTTTTCACCGTCATCACCGAAACGCGCGAGGCAGCTGCG
GTAAAGCTCATCAGCGTGGTCGTGAAGCGATTCACAGATGTCTGCCTGTTCATCCGCGTCCAGCTCGTTG
AGTTTCTCCAGAAGCGTTAATGTCTGGCTTCTGATAAAGCGGGCCATGTTAAGGGCGGTTTTTTCCTGTT
TGGTCACTGATGCCTCCGTGTAAGGGGGATTTCTGTTCATGGGGGTAATGATACCGATGAAACGAGAGAG
GATGCTCACGATACGGGTTACTGATGATGAACATGCCCGGTTACTGGAACGTTGTGAGGGTAAACAACTG
GCGGTATGGATGCGGCGGGACCAGAGAAAAATCACTCAGGGTCAATGCCAGCGCTTCGTTAATACAGATG
TAGGTGTTCCACAGGGTAGCCAGCAGCATCCTGCGATGCAGATCCGGAACATAATGGTGCAGGGCGCTGA
CTTCCGCGTTTCCAGACTTTACGAAACACGGAAACCGAAGACCATTCATGTTGTTGCTCAGGTCGCAGAC
GTTTTGCAGCAGCAGTCGCTTCACGTTCGCTCGCGTATCGGTGATTCATTCTGCTAACCAGTAAGGCAAC
CCCGCCAGCCTAGCCGGGTCCTCAACGACAGGAGCACGATCATGCTAGTCATGCCCCGCGCCCACCGGAA
GGAGCTGACTGGGTTGAAGGCTCTCAAGGGCATCGGTCGAGATCCCCTTAAG
